>Addgene plasmid #26665 | pGEM-3z/626 | addgene partial sequence | sequence record 32899 | 26665 with M13pUC-fwd
CTATGGGCGAATTCGAGCTCGGTACCCGGGGATCCTCTAGAGTCGGGAGCTCGNCACTTTATCCGACTGG
CACCCACCCGACACTAAAAAGCACGTCCCGAAAGGGCACCGGATAATGCCACAGGTGGACGATTTATAGG
CACTATCCTTGGAGATGCAGGAGAGGACTCTAATAGTGCTTAGCGCTACGTAGACGCCATTCCAGAGTCA
AGCGGCGATACAATACCCGGCACCGGTCGACTCTCATCGAATCGCAGAGCGACAAGGCTTGGTGGAGCTT
AACTATCTCGAAATTCCCTCCAATCACCTTGGTCATTAGGATCCCGGACCTGCAGGCATGCAAGCTTGAG
TATTCTATAGTGTCACCTAAATAGCTTGGCGTAATCATGGTCATAGCTGTTTCCTGTGTGAAATTGTTAT
CCGCTCACAATTCCACACAACATACGAGCCGGAAGCATAAAGTGTAAAGCCTGGGGTGCCTAATGAGTGA
GCTAACTCACATTAATTGCGTTGCGCTCACTGCCCGCTTTCCAGTCGGGAAACCTGTCGTGCCAGCTGCA
TTAATGAATCGGCCAACGCGCGGGGAGAGGCGGTTTGCGTATTGGGCGCTCTTCCGCTTCCTCGCTCACT
GACTCGCTGCGCTCGGTCGTTCGGCTGCGGCGAGCGGTATCAGCTCACTCAAAGGCGGTAATACGGTTAT
CCACAGAATCAGGGGATAACGCAGGAAAGAACATGTGAGCAAAAGGCCAGCAAAAGGCCAGGAACCGTAA
AAAGGCCGCGTTGCTGGCGTTTTTCCATAGGCTCCGCCCCCCTGACGAGCATCACAAAAATCGACGCTCA
AGTCAGAGGTGGCGAAACCCGACAGGACTATAAAGATACCAGGCGTTTTCCCCCTGGAAGCTCCCTCGTG
CGCTCTCCTGTTCCGACCCTGCCGCTTACCGGATACCTGTCCGCC
