[The description below was written by a language model from this plasmid's Addgene catalogue record.]
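Description:
pGEM-3z/626 is a small, high-copy bacterial plasmid built on Promega's pGEM-3Z cloning vector (2743 bp backbone), propagated in E. coli under ampicillin selection. pGEM-3Z is a standard general-purpose cloning and in vitro transcription vector whose multiple cloning site is flanked by opposing T7 and SP6 phage promoters. This fits the record's listing of T7 and SP6 as the sequencing primers for reading into the insert from either side. No feature table is provided, so individual elements such as the origin of replication and resistance gene can only be inferred from the known backbone and the stated ampicillin resistance.

Although the catalogue fields label the plasmid an empty backbone with no named insert, the depositor comments say it carries a 147 bp nucleosome positioning sequence known as clone "626", placed at the HincII site of the polylinker. Whether the HincII sites survived cloning is not recorded. The 147 bp length matches the amount of DNA wrapped around a histone octamer in a nucleosome core particle. According to the associated publication title and the depositor's note, the clone came from work selecting DNA sequences for high-affinity histone octamer binding and sequence-directed nucleosome positioning.

The depositor cautions that the repository's sequencing may differ from the deposited sequence. These differences are considered unimportant, because the clones were chosen for octamer binding rather than for a defined sequence. The plasmid mainly serves as a propagation source for this positioning fragment, which could be excised or amplified for nucleosome reconstitution and chromatin biophysics studies. It is not an expression construct, despite the "bacterial expression" vector type in the record.
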