Addgene plasmid #26665: pGEM-3z/626
Purpose: (Empty Backbone)
Depositing lab: Jonathan Widom. Depositing organization: Northwestern University. Publication: New DNA sequence rules for high affinity binding to histone octamer and sequence-directed nucleosome positioning. Lowary PT, Widom J. J Mol Biol. 1998 Feb 13. 276(1):19-42. 10.1006/jmbi.1997.1494 PubMed 9514715.
Backbone
  Vector backbone: pGEM-3Z
  Backbone manufacturer: Promega
  Backbone size (bp): 2743
  Vector type: Bacterial Expression
Growth in bacteria
  Bacterial resistance: Ampicillin, 100 μg/mL
  Growth temperature: 37°C
  Growth strain: DH5alpha
  Copy number: High Copy
Gene/Insert
  Gene/Insert name: None
  Cloning method: Restriction Enzyme; 5′ cloning site HincII (unknown if destroyed); 3′ cloning site HincII (unknown if destroyed)
  Sequencing primers: 5′ T7; 3′ SP6
Terms and licenses: Academic/Nonprofit Terms; Industry Terms: Not Available to Industry
Depositor comments: This plasmid contains a 147 bp nucleosome positioning sequence and is referred to as clone "626". Please note that there may be discrepancies between Addgene's sequencing results and the depositor's sequence. Potential discrepancies are not a concern according to the depositing scientist because the clones were selected for their ability to bind to histone octamer, not for their specific sequence.
How to cite: pGEM-3z/626 was a gift from Jonathan Widom (Addgene plasmid # 26665 ; http://n2t.net/addgene:26665 ; RRID:Addgene_26665)
